Addgene plasmid #217746: pDONR223_HyPer7RgDAAO
Purpose: Donor vector for gateway cloning of HyPer7 DAAO, a fusion protein used to measure the uptake of D-amino acids across the plasma membrane.
Depositing lab: Seth Parker. Depositing organization: University of British Columbia. Publication: Restricting lysine normalizes toxic catabolites associated with ALDH7A1 deficiency in cells and mice. Johal AS, Al-Shekaili HH, Abedrabbo M, Kehinde AZ, Towriss M, Koe JC, Hewton KG, Thomson SB, Ciernia AV, Leavitt B, Parker SJ. Cell Rep. 2024 Dec 24;43(12):115069. doi: 10.1016/j.celrep.2024.115069. Epub 2024 Dec 10. PubMed 39661514.
Backbone
  Vector backbone: pDONR223
  Total vector size (bp): 5370
  Modifications to backbone: Inserted HyPer7 Rg DAAO fusion between the att sites.
  Vector type: Mammalian Expression
Growth in bacteria
  Bacterial resistance: Spectinomycin, 50 μg/mL
  Growth temperature: 37°C
  Growth strain: NEB Stable
  Copy number: High Copy
Gene/Insert
  Gene/Insert name: HyPer7 D amino acid oxidase (alt name: HyPer7 DAAO)
  Species: Neisseria meningitidis, Rhodotorula garcilis
  Insert size (bp): 2638
  Mutation: Fused DAAO to the C-terminus of HyPer7 using a Gly-Gly-Ser-Gly link while also removing the ATG start codon for DAAO
  Tag / fusion protein: Nuclear export signal (C terminal on insert)
  Cloning method: Gateway Cloning
  Sequencing primers: 5′ TGTAAAACGACGGCCAGT; 3′ CAGGAAACAGCTATGAC
Resource information
  A portion of this plasmid was derived from a plasmid made by: Valeriy V Pak and Vsevolod Belousov
Terms and licenses: Academic/Nonprofit Terms; Industry Terms: Not Available to Industry
How to cite: pDONR223_HyPer7RgDAAO was a gift from Seth Parker (Addgene plasmid # 217746 ; http://n2t.net/addgene:217746 ; RRID:Addgene_217746)
