[The description below was written by a language model from this plasmid's Addgene catalogue record and pLannotate feature annotations shown in this document.]
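Description:
pDONR223_HyPer7RgDAAO is a 5,370 bp Gateway entry clone built on the pDONR223 backbone. It carries a 2,638 bp fusion of the hydrogen peroxide biosensor HyPer7 and D-amino acid oxidase (DAAO) between the att sites. It is propagated in E. coli from a high-copy ColE1/pUC-type origin and selected with spectinomycin through the aadA (SmR) aminoglycoside adenylyltransferase gene. Short Pc promoter and gentamicin-resistance fragments lie upstream of this gene. The rrnB T1 and T2 terminators upstream of attL1 help insulate the insert from read-through transcription, and small lacI and lacZα fragments are backbone remnants.

The insert is flanked by attL1 and attL2, so an LR recombination reaction can move it into any compatible destination vector. Although the catalogue lists the plasmid as a mammalian expression vector, the feature table shows no eukaryotic promoter or polyadenylation signal. The only promoter near the insert is a T7 promoter beyond attL2, oriented back toward it, so expression in cells depends on transfer into a destination vector. The annotation detects a GFP-derived segment, consistent with the circularly permuted fluorescent protein in HyPer7. The Neisseria meningitidis species entry presumably reflects the sensor's peroxide-sensing domain, which the table does not annotate. Downstream lies the DAO1 coding sequence from Rhodotorula gracilis. DAAO is joined to the C-terminus of HyPer7 by a Gly-Gly-Ser-Gly linker with its own start codon removed, and a nuclear export signal sits at the C-terminus of the fusion.

DAAO oxidises D-amino acids and produces hydrogen peroxide, which the attached HyPer7 can report. According to the record, the fusion is used to measure uptake of D-amino acids across the plasma membrane.
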