Features (pLannotate 1.2.2; 13 found; start..end, strand, type, name):
    121..213     +  CDS            lacI (fragment): lac repressor; lacI; The lac repressor binds to the lac operator to inhibit transcription in E. coli. This inhibition can be relieved by adding lactose or isopropyl-β-D-thiogalactopyranoside (IPTG).
    268..295     -  terminator     rrnB T2 terminator: transcription terminator T2 from the E. coli rrnB gene
    427..470     +  terminator     rrnB T1 terminator: Escherichia coli rrnB; transcription terminator T1 from the E. coli rrnB gene
    517..553     -  CDS            lacZα (fragment): LacZα fragment of β-galactosidase; lacZ fragment
    569..668     +  protein_bind   attL1: mutant version of attL; recombination site for the Gateway® LR reaction LR Clonase™
   1079..1804    +  CDS            cEGFP: cEGFP is a basic (constitutively fluorescent) green fluorescent protein published in 2008, derived from Aequorea victoria.
   2123..3217    +  CDS            DAO1 (sequence partly withheld): OXDA_RHOTO - Experimental evidence at protein level: Swiss-Prot protein existence level 1. This enzyme can effectively convert cephalosporin C into 7- beta-(5-carboxy-5-oxopentanamido)-cephalosporinic acid. From Rhodosporidium toruloides (Yeast) (Rhodotorula gracilis).
   3249..3348    -  protein_bind   attL2: mutant version of attL; recombination site for the Gateway® LR reaction LR Clonase™
   3366..3384    -  promoter       T7 promoter: promoter for bacteriophage T7 RNA polymerase
   3574..3597    +  promoter       Pc promoter (fragment): intI1 (promoter lies within the coding sequence); class 1 integron promoter
   3773..3829    +  CDS            GmR (fragment): gentamycin acetyltransferase; aacC1; confers resistance to gentamycin
   3836..4627    +  CDS            SmR: aminoglycoside adenylyltransferase (Murphy, 1985); aadA; confers resistance to spectinomycin and streptomycin
   4720..5308    +  rep_origin     ori: high-copy-number ColE1/pMB1/pBR322/pUC origin of replication
>Addgene plasmid #217746 | pDONR223_HyPer7RgDAAO | addgene full sequence | sequence record 442633 | Addgene NGS Result
CTTTCCTGCGTTATCCCCTGATTCTGTGGATAACCGTATTACCGCCTTTGAGTGAGCTGATACCGCTCGC
CGCAGCCGAACGACCGAGCGCAGCGAGTCAGTGAGCGAGGAAGCGGAAGAGCGCCCAATACGCAAACCGC
CTCTCCCCGCGCGTTGGCCGATTCATTAATGCAGCTGGCACGACAGGTTTCCCGACTGGAAAGCGGGCAG
TGAGCGCAACGCAATTAATACGCGTACCGCTAGCCAGGAAGAGTTTGTAGAAACGCAAAAAGGCCATCCG
TCAGGATGGCCTTCTGCTTAGTTTGATGCCTGGCAGTTTATGGCGGGCGTCCTGCCCGCCACCCTCCGGG
CCGTTGCTTCACAACGTTCAAATCCGCTCCCGGCGGATTTGTCCTACTCAGGAGAGCGTTCACCGACAAA
CAACAGATAAAACGAAAGGCCCAGTCTTCCGACTGAGCCTTTCGTTTTATTTGATGCCTGGCAGTTCCCT
ACTCTCGCGTTAACGCTAGCATGGATGTTTTCCCAGTCACGACGTTGTAAAACGACGGCCAGTCTTAAGC
TCGGGCCCCAAATAATGATTTTATTTTGACTGATAGTGACCTGTTCGTTGCAACAAATTGATGAGCAATG
CTTTTTTATAATGCCAACTTTGTACAAAAAAGCAGGCTTCACCATGCACCTGGCTAATGAGGAGCAAAAC
GAATTGGAAGGTGCTTTTAAGCTGGGCTTGATCTTTACCGTCGCCCCGTACTTGCTGCCTAAGTTGATCG
TCAGCCTGCGCCGCACCGCCCCGAAGATGCCTTTGATGTTGGAGGAGAATTACACCCACACCCTTACCGA
GTCACTGAAACGCGGCGACGTTGACGCCATCATTGTGGCAGAGCCGTTTCAAGAGCCGGGTATTGTGACT
GAACCTTTGTATGACGAGCCGTTTTTCGTTATCGTTCCGAAGGGCCATAGCTTCGAGGAGTTGGATGCCG
TTAGCCCTCGCATGTTGGGCGAAGAACAAGTTCTGCTTCTGACCGAGGGCAACTGTATGCGTGACCAGGT
GCTTAGCTCCGCCGGCTTCAACAGCAACAACGTCTATATCATGGCCGACAAGCAGAAGAACGGCATCAAG
GCCAACTTCAAGATCCGCCACAACGTCGAGGACGGCAGCGTGCAGCTCGCCGACCACTACCAGCAGAACA
CCCCCATCGGCGACGGCCCCGTGCTGCTGCCCGACAACCACTACCTGAGCTTCCAGTCCGTCCTGAGCAA
AGACCCCAACGAGAAGCGCGATCACATGGTCCTGCTGGAGTTCGTGACCGCCGCCGGGATCACTCTCGGC
ATGGACGAGCTGTACAACGTGGATGGCGGTAGCGGTGGCACCGGCAGCAAGGGCGAGGAGCTGTTCACCG
GGGTGGTGCCCATCCTGGTCGAGCTGGACGGCGACGTAAACGGCCACAAGTTCAGCGTGTCCGGCGAGGG
CGAGGGCGATGCCACCTACGGCAAGCTGACCCTGAAGCTGATCTGCACCACCGGCAAGCTGCCCGTGCCC
TGGCCCACCCTCGTGACCACCCTCAGCTACGGCCTGAAGTGCTTCGCCCGCTACCCCGACCACATGAAGC
AGCACGACTTCTTCAAGTCCGCCATGCCCGAAGGCTACGTCCAGGAGCGCACCATCTTCTTCAAGGACGA
CGGCAACTACAAGACCCGCGCCGAGGTGAAGTTCGAGGGCGACACCCTGGTGAACCGCATCGAGCTGAAG
GGCATCGGCTTCAAGGAGGACGGCAACATCCTGGGGCACAAGCTGGAGTACAACGGCCCCAGTTGCAGCG
AGCTTGCCGCCAAACAGCGCATTCAGGGTCTCACCAACACCCTTCAAGGCTCAAGCATCAATACCATCCG
CCACATGGTTGCCAGTGGCTTGGCAATCAGCGTCTTGCCTGCCACTGCCCTTACCGAAAACGACCACATG
CTGTTTAGCATTATCCCGTTTGAAGGCACCCCGCCTAGCCGCCGCGTTGTCCTGGCCTATCGCCGCAACT
TTGTCCGCCCTAAGGCCCTTTCAGCCATGAAAGCCGCAATTATGCAAAGCCAACTGCATGGTGTTAGCTT
CATCTGCGATGGTGGTAGTGGT
[1092 nt withheld, positions 2123-3214]
AGCCTGCCCCCCCTGGAGCGGCTGACCCTGTAAAACCCAGCTTTCTTGTACAAAGTTGGCATTATAAGAA
AGCATTGCTTATCAATTTGTTGCAACGAACAGGTCACTATCAGTCAAAATAAAATCATTATTTGCCATCC
AGCTGATATCCCCTATAGTGAGTCGTATTACATGGTCATAGCTGTTTCCTGGCAGCTCTGGCCCGTGTCT
CAAAATCTCTGATGTTACATTGCACAAGATAAAAATATATCATCATGCCTCCTCTAGACCAGCCAGGACA
GAAATGCCTCGACTTCGCTGCTACCCAAGGTTGCCGGGTGACGCACACCGTGGAAACGGATGAAGGCACG
AACCCAGTGGACATAAGCCTGTTCGGTTCGTAAGCTGTAATGCAAGTAGCGTATGCGCTCACGCAACTGG
TCCAGAACCTTGACCGAACGCAGCGGTGGTAACGGCGCAGTGGCGGTTTTCATGGCTTGTTATGACTGTT
TTTTTGGGGTACAGTCTATGCCTCGGGCATCCAAGCAGCAAGCGCGTTACGCCGTGGGTCGATGTTTGAT
GTTATGGAGCAGCAACGATGTTACGCAGCAGGGCAGTCGCCCTAAAACAAAGTTAAACATTATGAGGGAA
GCGGTGATCGCCGAAGTATCGACTCAACTATCAGAGGTAGTTGGCGTCATCGAGCGCCATCTCGAACCGA
CGTTGCTGGCCGTACATTTGTACGGCTCCGCAGTGGATGGCGGCCTGAAGCCACACAGTGATATTGATTT
GCTGGTTACGGTGACCGTAAGGCTTGATGAAACAACGCGGCGAGCTTTGATCAACGACCTTTTGGAAACT
TCGGCTTCCCCTGGAGAGAGCGAGATTCTCCGCGCTGTAGAAGTCACCATTGTTGTGCACGACGACATCA
TTCCGTGGCGTTATCCAGCTAAGCGCGAACTGCAATTTGGAGAATGGCAGCGCAATGACATTCTTGCAGG
TATCTTCGAGCCAGCCACGATCGACATTGATCTGGCTATCTTGCTGACAAAAGCAAGAGAACATAGCGTT
GCCTTGGTAGGTCCAGCGGCGGAGGAACTCTTTGATCCGGTTCCTGAACAGGATCTATTTGAGGCGCTAA
ATGAAACCTTAACGCTATGGAACTCGCCGCCCGACTGGGCTGGCGATGAGCGAAATGTAGTGCTTACGTT
GTCCCGCATTTGGTACAGCGCAGTAACCGGCAAAATCGCGCCGAAGGATGTCGCTGCCGACTGGGCAATG
GAGCGCCTGCCGGCCCAGTATCAGCCCGTCATACTTGAAGCTAGACAGGCTTATCTTGGACAAGAAGAAG
ATCGCTTGGCCTCGCGCGCAGATCAGTTGGAAGAATTTGTCCACTACGTGAAAGGCGAGATCACCAAGGT
AGTCGGCAAATAACCCTCGAGCCACCCATGACCAAAATCCCTTAACGTGAGTTACGCGTCGTTCCACTGA
GCGTCAGACCCCGTAGAAAAGATCAAAGGATCTTCTTGAGATCCTTTTTTTCTGCGCGTAATCTGCTGCT
TGCAAACAAAAAAACCACCGCTACCAGCGGTGGTTTGTTTGCCGGATCAAGAGCTACCAACTCTTTTTCC
GAAGGTAACTGGCTTCAGCAGAGCGCAGATACCAAATACTGTTCTTCTAGTGTAGCCGTAGTTAGGCCAC
CACTTCAAGAACTCTGTAGCACCGCCTACATACCTCGCTCTGCTAATCCTGTTACCAGTGGCTGCTGCCA
GTGGCGATAAGTCGTGTCTTACCGGGTTGGACTCAAGACGATAGTTACCGGATAAGGCGCAGCGGTCGGG
CTGAACGGGGGGTTCGTGCACACAGCCCAGCTTGGAGCGAACGACCTACACCGAACTGAGATACCTACAG
CGTGAGCTATGAGAAAGCGCCACGCTTCCCGAAGGGAGAAAGGCGGACAGGTATCCGGTAAGCGGCAGGG
TCGGAACAGGAGAGCGCACGAGGGAGCTTCCAGGGGGAAACGCCTGGTATCTTTATAGTCCTGTCGGGTT
TCGCCACCTCTGACTTGAGCGTCGATTTTTGTGATGCTCGTCAGGGGGGCGGAGCCTATGGAAAAACGCC
AGCAACGCGGCCTTTTTACGGTTCCTGGCCTTTTGCTGGCCTTTTGCTCACATGTT
